Addgene plasmid #123704: MTK2_012
Purpose: Encodes a spacer as a Type 2 part to be used in the MTK system
Depositing lab: Hana El-Samad. Depositing organization: University of California, San Francisco (UCSF). Publication: A Toolkit for Rapid Modular Construction of Biological Circuits in Mammalian Cells. Fonseca JP, Bonny AR, Kumar GR, Ng AH, Town J, Wu QC, Aslankoohi E, Chen SY, Dods G, Harrigan P, Osimiri LC, Kistler AL, El-Samad H. ACS Synth Biol. 2019 Nov 15;8(11):2593-2606. doi: 10.1021/acssynbio.9b00322. Epub 2019 Nov 5. PubMed 31686495.
Backbone
  Vector backbone: MTK0_027
  Vector type: Mammalian Expression
Growth in bacteria
  Bacterial resistance: Chloramphenicol, 25 μg/mL
  Growth temperature: 37°C
  Growth strain: DH5alpha
  Copy number: Unknown
Gene/Insert
  Gene/Insert name: pSpacer
  Species: Synthetic
  Cloning method: Restriction Enzyme; 5′ cloning site BsmBI (destroyed during cloning); 3′ cloning site BsmBI (destroyed during cloning)
Terms and licenses: Academic/Nonprofit Terms; Industry Terms: Not Available to Industry
Depositor comments: Type 2 parts are promoters in the MTK Please visit https://www.biorxiv.org/content/10.1101/506188v2 for BioRxiv preprint
How to cite: MTK2_012 was a gift from Hana El-Samad (Addgene plasmid # 123704 ; http://n2t.net/addgene:123704 ; RRID:Addgene_123704)
