[The description below was written by a language model from this plasmid's Addgene catalogue record and pLannotate feature annotations shown in this document.]
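Description:
MTK2_012 is a small part plasmid (about 1.7 kb) from the Mammalian Toolkit (MTK), a modular hierarchical cloning system for assembling genetic circuits destined for mammalian cells. It is built on the MTK0_027 part-entry backbone and, although catalogued as a mammalian expression vector, it is essentially a bacterial storage vector for a single standardised part rather than something that expresses a product on its own. Propagation in E. coli relies on a high-copy ColE1/pUC-type origin of replication, which spans the numbering origin of the circular sequence. Selection is by chloramphenicol, through a chloramphenicol acetyltransferase (cat) gene driven by its native cat promoter and followed by the minimal lambda t0 terminator. These backbone elements are the only features annotated. No mammalian promoter, coding sequence, reporter or polyadenylation signal is detected.

The insert, named pSpacer, is a synthetic spacer sequence formatted as a Type 2 part. In the MTK scheme the Type 2 position is the promoter slot of a transcriptional unit, so this part occupies that position with a spacer in place of a promoter. The record does not state the spacer's length or composition, and the feature table does not annotate it; by elimination it lies in the short unannotated interval between the origin and the resistance cassette. The spacer was cloned through BsmBI sites that were destroyed in the process, consistent with Golden Gate-style domestication of parts into an entry vector. Its recorded purpose is simply to supply the spacer as a Type 2 part for combination with other toolkit parts in later MTK assemblies.
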