Features (pLannotate 1.2.2; 4 found; start..end, strand, type, name):
    405..439     -  terminator     lambda t0 terminator: minimal transcription terminator from phage lambda (Scholtissek and Grosse, 1987)
    513..1169    -  CDS            cat: CAT_ECOLX - Experimental evidence at protein level: Swiss-Prot protein existence level 1. This enzyme is an effector of chloramphenicol resistance in bacteria. From Escherichia coli. This protein is used as a marker in many commonly used cloning vectors, such as pACYC184.
   1170..1267    -  promoter       cat promoter: promoter of the E. coli cat gene encoding chloramphenicol acetyltransferase
   1351..268     +  rep_origin     ori (across the origin): high-copy-number ColE1/pMB1/pBR322/pUC origin of replication
>Addgene plasmid #123704 | MTK2_012 | addgene full sequence | sequence record 248608 | Addgene NGS Result
GGGGGGTTCGTGCACACAGCCCAGCTTGGAGCGAACGACCTACACCGAACTGAGATACCTACAGCGTGAG
CTATGAGAAAGCGCCACGCTTCCCGAAGGGAGAAAGGCGGACAGGTATCCGGTAAGCGGCAGGGTCGGAA
CAGGAGAGCGCACGAGGGAGCTTCCAGGGGGAAACGCCTGGTATCTTTATAGTCCTGTCGGGTTTCGCCA
CCTCTGACTTGAGCGTCGATTTTTGTGATGCTCGTCAGGGGGGCGGAGCCTATGGAAAAACGCCAGCAAC
GCGGCCTTTTTACGGTTCCTGGCCTTTTGCTGGCCTTTTGCTCACATGTTCTTTCCTGCGTTATCCCCTG
ATTCTGTGGATAACCGTAGTCGGTCTCAAACGGGTGGTATGTGAGACCAGACCAATAAAAAACGCCCGGC
GGCAACCGAGCGTTCTGAACAAATCCAGATGGAGTTCTGAGGTCATTACTGGATCTATCAACAGGAGTCC
AAGCGAGCTCGATATCAAATTACGCCCCGCCCTGCCACTCATCGCAGTACTGTTGTAATTCATTAAGCAT
TCTGCCGACATGGAAGCCATCACAAACGGCATGATGAACCTGAATCGCCAGCGGCATCAGCACCTTGTCG
CCTTGCGTATAATATTTGCCCATGGTGAAAACGGGGGCGAAGAAGTTGTCCATATTGGCCACGTTTAAAT
CAAAACTGGTGAAACTCACCCAGGGATTGGCTGAAACGAAAAACATATTCTCAATAAACCCTTTAGGGAA
ATAGGCCAGGTTTTCACCGTAACACGCCACATCTTGCGAATATATGTGTAGAAACTGCCGGAAATCGTCG
TGGTATTCACTCCAGAGCGATGAAAACGTTTCAGTTTGCTCATGGAAAACGGTGTAACAAGGGTGAACAC
TATCCCATATCACCAGCTCACCGTCTTTCATTGCCATACGAAATTCCGGATGAGCATTCATCAGGCGGGC
AAGAATGTGAATAAAGGCCGGATAAAACTTGTGCTTATTTTTCTTTACGGTCTTTAAAAAGGCCGTAATA
TCCAGCTGAACGGTCTGGTTATAGGTACATTGAGCAACTGACTGAAATGCCTCAAAATGTTCTTTACGAT
GCCATTGGGATATATCAACGGTGGTATATCCAGTGATTTTTTTCTCCATTTTAGCTTCCTTAGCTCCTGA
AAATCTCGATAACTCAAAAAATACGCCCGGTAGTGATCTTATTTCATTATGGTGAAAGTTGGAACCTCTT
ACGTGCCCGATCAATCATGACCAAAATCCCTTAACGTGAGTTTTCGTTCCACTGAGCGTCAGACCCCGTA
GAAAAGATCAAAGGATCTTCTTGAGATCCTTTTTTTCTGCGCGTAATCTGCTGCTTGCAAACAAAAAAAC
CACCGCTACCAGCGGTGGTTTGTTTGCCGGATCAAGAGCTACCAACTCTTTTTCCGAAGGTAACTGGCTT
CAGCAGAGCGCAGATACCAAATACTGTTCTTCTAGTGTAGCCGTAGTTAGGCCACCACTTCAAGAACTCT
GTAGCACCGCCTACATACCTCGCTCTGCTAATCCTGTTACCAGTGGCTGCTGCCAGTGGCGATAAGTCGT
GTCTTACCGGGTTGGACTCAAGACGATAGTTACCGGATAAGGCGCAGCGGTCGGGCTGAAC
